>Addgene plasmid #75794 | GSAP gRNA (BRDN0001146551) | addgene full sequence | sequence record 184580 | Addgene Assembled Sequence
CCCGGGTGCAAAGATGGATAAAGTTTTAAACAGAGAGGAATCTTTGCAGCTAATGGACCTTCTAGGTCTT
GAAAGGAGTGGGAATTGGCTCCGGTGCCCGTCAGTGGGCAGAGCGCACATCGCCCACAGTCCCCGAGAAG
TTGGGGGGAGGGGTCGGCAATTGATCCGGTGCCTAGAGAAGGTGGCGCGGGGTAAACTGGGAAAGTGATG
TCGTGTACTGGCTCCGCCTTTTTCCCGAGGGTGGGGGAGAACCGTATATAAGTGCAGTAGTCGCCGTGAA
CGTTCTTTTTCGCAACGGGTTTGCCGCCAGAACACAGGTAAGTGCCGTGTGTGGTTCCCGCGGGCCTGGC
CTCTTTACGGGTTATGGCCCTTGCGTGCCTTGAATTACTTCCACCTGGCTGCAGTACGTGATTCTTGATC
CCGAGCTTCGGGTTGGAAGTGGGTGGGAGAGTTCGAGGCCTTGCGCTTAAGGAGCCCCTTCGCCTCGTGC
TTGAGTTGAGGCCTGGCCTGGGCGCTGGGGCCGCCGCGTGCGAATCTGGTGGCACCTTCGCGCCTGTCTC
GCTGCTTTCGATAAGTCTCTAGCCATTTAAAATTTTTGATGACCTGCTGCGACGCTTTTTTTCTGGCAAG
ATAGTCTTGTAAATGCGGGCCAAGATCTGCACACTGGTATTTCGGTTTTTGGGGCCGCGGGCGGCGACGG
GGCCCGTGCGTCCCAGCGCACATGTTCGGCGAGGCGGGGCCTGCGAGCGCGGCCACCGAGAATCGGACGG
GGGTAGTCTCAAGCTGGCCGGCCTGCTCTGGTGCCTGGCCTCGCGCCGCCGTGTATCGCCCCGCCCTGGG
CGGCAAGGCTGGCCCGGTCGGCACCAGTTGCGTGAGCGGAAAGATGGCCGCTTCCCGGCCCTGCTGCAGG
GAGCTCAAAATGGAGGACGCGGCGCTCGGGAGAGCGGGCGGGTGAGTCACCCACACAAAGGAAAAGGGCC
TTTCCGTCCTCAGCCGTCGCTTCATGTGACTCCACGGAGTACCGGGCGCCGTCCAGGCACCTCGATTAGT
TCTCGAGCTTTTGGAGTACGTCGTCTTTAGGTTGGGGGGAGGGGTTTTATGCGATGGAGTTTCCCCACAC
TGAGTGGGTGGAGACTGAAGTTAGGCCAGCTTGGCACTTGATGTAATTCTCCTTGGAATTTGCCCTTTTT
GAGTTTGGATCTTGGTTCATTCTCAAGCCTCAGACAGTGGTTCAAAGTTTTTTTCTTCCATTTCAGGTGT
CGTGACGTACGGCCACCATGACCGAGTACAAGCCCACGGTGCGCCTCGCCACCCGCGACGACGTCCCCAG
GGCCGTACGCACCCTCGCCGCCGCGTTCGCCGACTACCCCGCCACGCGCCACACCGTCGATCCGGACCGC
CACATCGAGCGGGTCACCGAGCTGCAAGAACTCTTCCTCACGCGCGTCGGGCTCGACATCGGCAAGGTGT
GGGTCGCGGACGACGGCGCCGCCGTGGCGGTCTGGACCACGCCGGAGAGCGTCGAAGCGGGGGCGGTGTT
CGCCGAGATCGGCCCGCGCATGGCCGAGTTGAGCGGTTCCCGGCTGGCCGCGCAGCAACAGATGGAAGGC
CTCCTGGCGCCGCACCGGCCCAAGGAGCCCGCGTGGTTCCTGGCCACCGTCGGAGTCTCGCCCGACCACC
AGGGCAAGGGTCTGGGCAGCGCCGTCGTGCTCCCCGGAGTGGAGGCGGCCGAGCGCGCCGGGGTGCCCGC
CTTCCTGGAGACCTCCGCGCCCCGCAACCTCCCCTTCTACGAGCGGCTCGGCTTCACCGTCACCGCCGAC
GTCGAGGTGCCCGAAGGACCGCGCACCTGGTGCATGACCCGCAAGCCCGGTGCCTGAACGCGTTAAGTCG
ACAATCAACCTCTGGATTACAAAATTTGTGAAAGATTGACTGGTATTCTTAACTATGTTGCTCCTTTTAC
GCTATGTGGATACGCTGCTTTAATGCCTTTGTATCATGCTATTGCTTCCCGTATGGCTTTCATTTTCTCC
TCCTTGTATAAATCCTGGTTGCTGTCTCTTTATGAGGAGTTGTGGCCCGTTGTCAGGCAACGTGGCGTGG
TGTGCACTGTGTTTGCTGACGCAACCCCCACTGGTTGGGGCATTGCCACCACCTGTCAGCTCCTTTCCGG
GACTTTCGCTTTCCCCCTCCCTATTGCCACGGCGGAACTCATCGCCGCCTGCCTTGCCCGCTGCTGGACA
GGGGCTCGGCTGTTGGGCACTGACAATTCCGTGGTGTTGTCGGGGAAATCATCGTCCTTTCCTTGGCTGC
TCGCCTGTGTTGCCACCTGGATTCTGCGCGGGACGTCCTTCTGCTACGTCCCTTCGGCCCTCAATCCAGC
GGACCTTCCTTCCCGCGGCCTGCTGCCGGCTCTGCGGCCTCTTCCGCGTCTTCGCCTTCGCCCTCAGACG
AGTCGGATCTCCCTTTGGGCCGCCTCCCCGCGTCGACTTTAAGACCAATGACTTACAAGGCAGCTGTAGA
TCTTAGCCACTTTTTAAAAGAAAAGGGGGGACTGGAAGGGCTAATTCACTCCCAACGAAGACAAGATCTG
CTTTTTGCTTGTACTGGGTCTCTCTGGTTAGACCAGATCTGAGCCTGGGAGCTCTCTGGCTAACTAGGGA
ACCCACTGCTTAAGCCTCAATAAAGCTTGCCTTGAGTGCTTCAAGTAGTGTGTGCCCGTCTGTTGTGTGA
CTCTGGTAACTAGAGATCCCTCAGACCCTTTTAGTCAGTGTGGAAAATCTCTAGCAGTACGTATAGTAGT
TCATGTCATCTTATTATTCAGTATTTATAACTTGCAAAGAAATGAATATCAGAGAGTGAGAGGAACTTGT
TTATTGCAGCTTATAATGGTTACAAATAAAGCAATAGCATCACAAATTTCACAAATAAAGCATTTTTTTC
ACTGCATTCTAGTTGTGGTTTGTCCAAACTCATCAATGTATCTTATCATGTCTGGCTCTAGCTATCCCGC
CCCTAACTCCGCCCATCCCGCCCCTAACTCCGCCCAGTTCCGCCCATTCTCCGCCCCATGGCTGACTAAT
TTTTTTTATTTATGCAGAGGCCGAGGCCGCCTCGGCCTCTGAGCTATTCCAGAAGTAGTGAGGAGGCTTT
TTTGGAGGCCTAGGGACGTACCCAATTCGCCCTATAGTGAGTCGTATTACGCGCGCTCACTGGCCGTCGT
TTTACAACGTCGTGACTGGGAAAACCCTGGCGTTACCCAACTTAATCGCCTTGCAGCACATCCCCCTTTC
GCCAGCTGGCGTAATAGCGAAGAGGCCCGCACCGATCGCCCTTCCCAACAGTTGCGCAGCCTGAATGGCG
AATGGG
[124 nt withheld, positions 3367-3490]
C
[91 nt withheld, positions 3492-3582]
A
[49 nt withheld, positions 3584-3632]
CCTTTGACGTTGGAGTCCACGTTCTTT
[37 nt withheld, positions 3660-3696]
ACCCTATCTCGGTCTATTCTTTTGATTTATAAGGGATTTTGCCGATTTCGGCCTATTGGTTAAAAAATGA
GCTGATTTAACAAAAATTTAACGCGAATTTTAACAAAATATTAACGCTTACAATTTAGGTGGCACTTTTC
GGGGAAATGTGCGCGGAACCCCTATTTGTTTATTTTTCTAAATACATTCAAATATGTATCCGCTCATGAG
ACAATAACCCTGATAAATGCTTCAATAATATTGAAAAAGGAAGAGTATGAGTATTCAACATTTCCGTGTC
GCCCTTATTCCCTTTTTTGCGGCATTTTGCCTTCCTGTTTTTGCTCACCCAGAAACGCTGGTGAAAGTAA
AAGATGCTGAAGATCAGTTGGGTGCACGAGTGGGTTACATCGAACTGGATCTCAACAGCGGTAAGATCCT
TGAGAGTTTTCGCCCCGAAGAACGTTTTCCAATGATGAGCACTTTTAAAGTTCTGCTATGTGGCGCGGTA
TTATCCCGTATTGACGCCGGGCAAGAGCAACTCGGTCGCCGCATACACTATTCTCAGAATGACTTGGTTG
AGTACTCACCAGTCACAGAAAAGCATCTTACGGATGGCATGACAGTAAGAGAATTATGCAGTGCTGCCAT
AACCATGAGTGATAACACTGCGGCCAACTTACTTCTGACAACGATCGGAGGACCGAAGGAGCTAACCGCT
TTTTTGCACAACATGGGGGATCATGTAACTCGCCTTGATCGTTGGGAACCGGAGCTGAATGAAGCCATAC
CAAACGACGAGCGTGACACCACGATGCCTGTAGCAATGGCAACAACGTTGCGCAAACTATTAACTGGCGA
ACTACTTACTCTAGCTTCCCGGCAACAATTAATAGACTGGATGGAGGCGGATAAAGTTGCAGGACCACTT
CTGCGCTCGGCCCTTCCGGCTGGCTGGTTTATTGCTGATAAATCTGGAGCCGGTGAGCGTGGGTCTCGCG
GTATCATTGCAGCACTGGGGCCAGATGGTAAGCCCTCCCGTATCGTAGTTATCTACACGACGGGGAGTCA
GGCAACTATGGATGAACGAAATAGACAGATCGCTGAGATAGGTGCCTCACTGATTAAGCATTGGTAACTG
TCAGACCAAGTTTACTCATATATACTTTAGATTGATTTAAAACTTCATTTTTAATTTAAAAGGATCTAGG
TGAAGATCCTTTTTGATAATCTCATGACCAAAATCCCTTAACGTGAGTTTTCGTTCCACTGAGCGTCAGA
CCCCGTAGAAAAGATCAAAGGATCTTCTTGAGATCCTTTTTTTCTGCGCGTAATCTGCTGCTTGCAAACA
AAAAAACCACCGCTACCAGCGGTGGTTTGTTTGCCGGATCAAGAGCTACCAACTCTTTTTCCGAAGGTAA
CTGGCTTCAGCAGAGCGCAGATACCAAATACTGTTCTTCTAGTGTAGCCGTAGTTAGGCCACCACTTCAA
GAACTCTGTAGCACCGCCTACATACCTCGCTCTGCTAATCCTGTTACCAGTGGCTGCTGCCAGTGGCGAT
AAGTCGTGTCTTACCGGGTTGGACTCAAGACGATAGTTACCGGATAAGGCGCAGCGGTCGGGCTGAACGG
GGGGTTCGTGCACACAGCCCAGCTTGGAGCGAACGACCTACACCGAACTGAGATACCTACAGCGTGAGCT
ATGAGAAAGCGCCACGCTTCCCGAAGGGAGAAAGGCGGACAGGTATCCGGTAAGCGGCAGGGTCGGAACA
GGAGAGCGCACGAGGGAGCTTCCAGGGGGAAACGCCTGGTATCTTTATAGTCCTGTCGGGTTTCGCCACC
TCTGACTTGAGCGTCGATTTTTGTGATGCTCGTCAGGGGGGCGGAGCCTATGGAAAAACGCCAGCAACGC
GGCCTTTTTACGGTTCCTGGCCTTTTGCTGGCCTTTTGCTCACATGTTCTTTCCTGCGTTATCCCCTGAT
TCTGTGGATAACCGTATTACCGCCTTTGAGTGAGCTGATACCGCTCGCCGCAGCCGAACGACCGAGCGCA
GCGAGTCAGTGAGCGAGGAAGCGGAAGAGCGCCCAATACGCAAACCGCCTCTCCCCGCGCGTTGGCCGAT
TCATTAATGCAGCTGGCACGACAGGTTTCCCGACTGGAAAGCGGGCAGTGAGCGCAACGCAATTAATGTG
AGTTAGCTCACTCATTAGGCACCCCAGGCTTTACACTTTATGCTTCCGGCTCGTATGTTGTGTGGAATTG
TGAGCGGATAACAATTTCACACAGGAAACAGCTATGACCATGATTACGCCAAGCGCGCAATTAACCCTCA
CTAAAGGGAACAAAAGCTGGAGCTGCAAGCTTAATGTAGTCTTATGCAATACTCTTGTAGTCTTGCAACA
TGGTAACGATGAGTTAGCAACATGCCTTACAAGGAGAGAAAAAGCACCGTGCATGCCGATTGGTGGAAGT
AAGGTGGTACGATCGTGCCTTATTAGGAAGGCAACAGACGGGTCTGACATGGATTGGACGAACCACTGAA
TTGCCGCATTGCAGAGATATTGTATTTAAGTGCCTAGCTCGATACATAAACGGGTCTCTCTGGTTAGACC
AGATCTGAGCCTGGGAGCTCTCTGGCTAACTAGGGAACCCACTGCTTAAGCCTCAATAAAGCTTGCCTTG
AGTGCTTCAAGTAGTGTGTGCCCGTCTGTTGTGTGACTCTGGTAACTAGAGATCCCTCAGACCCTTTTAG
TCAGTGTGGAAAATCTCTAGCAGTGGCGCCCGAACAGGGACTTGAAAGCGAAAGGGAAACCAGAGGAGCT
CTCTCGACGCAGGACTCGGCTTGCTGAAGCGCGCACGGCAAGAGGCGAGGGGCGGCGACTGGTGAGTACG
CCAAAAATTTTGACTAGCGGAGGCTAGAAGGAGAGAGATGGGTGCGAGAGCGTCAGTATTAAGCGGGGGA
GAATTAGATCGCGATGGGAAAAAATTCGGTTAAGGCCAGGGGGAAAGAAAAAATATAAATTAAAACATAT
AGTATGGGCAAGCAGGGAGCTAGAACGATTCGCAGTTAATCCTGGCCTGTTAGAAACATCAGAAGGCTGT
AGACAAATACTGGGACAGCTACAACCATCCCTTCAGACAGGATCAGAAGAACTTAGATCATTATATAATA
CAGTAGCAACCCTCTATTGTGTGCATCAAAGGATAGAGATAAAAGACACCAAGGAAGCTTTAGACAAGAT
AGAGGAAGAGCAAAACAAAAGTAAGACCACCGCACAGCAAGCGGCCGCTGATCTTCAGACCTGGAGGAGG
AGATATGAGGGACAATTGGAGAAGTGAATTATATAAATATAAAGTAGTAAAAATTGAACCATTAGGAGTA
GCACCCACCAAGGCAAAGAGAAGAGTGGTGCAGAGAGAAAAAAGAGCAGTGGGAATAGGAGCTTTGTTCC
TTGGGTTCTTGGGAGCAGCAGGAAGCACTATGGGCGCAGCGTCAATGACGCTGACGGTACAGGCCAGACA
ATTATTGTCTGGTATAGTGCAGCAGCAGAACAATTTGCTGAGGGCTATTGAGGCGCAACAGCATCTGTTG
CAACTCACAGTCTGGGGCATCAAGCAGCTCCAGGCAAGAATCCTGGCTGTGGAAAGATACCTAAAGGATC
AACAGCTCCTGGGGATTTGGGGTTGCTCTGGAAAACTCATTTGCACCACTGCTGTGCCTTGGAATGCTAG
TTGGAGTAATAAATCTCTGGAACAGATTTGGAATCACACGACCTGGATGGAGTGGGACAGAGAAATTAAC
AATTACACAAGCTTAATACACTCCTTAATTGAAGAATCGCAAAACCAGCAAGAAAAGAATGAACAAGAAT
TATTGGAATTAGATAAATGGGCAAGTTTGTGGAATTGGTTTAACATAACAAATTGGCTGTGGTATATAAA
ATTATTCATAATGATAGTAGGAGGCTTGGTAGGTTTAAGAATAGTTTTTGCTGTACTTTCTATAGTGAAT
AGAGTTAGGCAGGGATATTCACCATTATCGTTTCAGACCCACCTCCCAACCCCGAGGGGACCCAGAGAGG
GCCTATTTCCCATGATTCCTTCATATTTGCATATACGATACAAGGCTGTTAGAGAGATAATTAGAATTAA
TTTGACTGTAAACACAAAGATATTAGTACAAAATACGTGACGTAGAAAGTAATAATTTCTTGGGTAGTTT
GCAGTTTTAAAATTATGTTTTAAAATGGACTATCATATGCTTACCGTAACTTGAAAGTATTTCGATTTCT
TGGCTTTATATATCTTGTGGAAAGGACGAAACACCGTGTTGGGTCACACATGACAAGTTTTAGAGCTAGA
AATAGCAAGTTAAAATAAGGCTAGTCCGTTATCAACTTGAAAAAGTGGCACCGAGTCGGTGCTTTTTTAA
GCTTGGCGTAACTAGATCTTGAGACAAATGGCAGTATTCATCCACAATTTTAAAAGAAAAGGGGGGATTG
GGGGGTACAGTGCAGGGGAAAGAATAGTAGACATAATAGCAACAGACATACAAACTAAAGAATTACAAAA
ACAAATTACAAAAATTCAAAATTTTCGGGTTTATTACAGGGACAGCAGAGATCCACTTTGGCGCCGGCTC
GAGGGGG
Features (pLannotate 1.2.2; 29 found; start..end, strand, type, name):
     14..80      +  CDS            small t antigen (fragment): SV40 (simian virus 40) small t antigen
    106..317     +  promoter       EF-1α core promoter: core promoter for human elongation factor EF-1α
    318..1256    +  intron         EF-1α intron A: intron upstream of the start codon of human EF-1α
   1278..1877    +  CDS            PuroR (fragment): puromycin N-acetyltransferase; pac from Streptomyces; confers resistance to puromycin
   1893..2481    +  misc_feature   WPRE: woodchuck hepatitis virus posttranscriptional regulatory element
   2532..2551    +  misc_feature   cPPT/CTS (fragment): central polypurine tract and central termination sequence of HIV-1
   2553..2786    +  LTR            3' LTR (ΔU3): self-inactivating 3' long terminal repeat (LTR) from HIV-1
   2864..2985    +  polyA_signal   SV40 poly(A) signal: SV40 polyadenylation signal
   3025..3160    +  rep_origin     SV40 ori: SV40 origin of replication
   3181..3199    -  promoter       T7 promoter: promoter for bacteriophage T7 RNA polymerase
   3207..3362    +  CDS            lacZα (fragment): LacZα fragment of β-galactosidase; lacZ fragment
   3367..3795    +  rep_origin     f1 ori (sequence partly withheld): f1 bacteriophage origin of replication; arrow indicates direction of (+) strand synthesis
   3848..3952    +  promoter       AmpR promoter: bla
   3953..4813    +  CDS            AmpR: β-lactamase; bla; confers resistance to ampicillin, carbenicillin, and related antibiotics
   4984..5572    +  rep_origin     ori: high-copy-number ColE1/pMB1/pBR322/pUC origin of replication
   5755..5847    +  CDS            lacI (fragment): lac repressor; lacI; The lac repressor binds to the lac operator to inhibit transcription in E. coli. This inhibition can be relieved by adding lactose or isopropyl-β-D-thiogalactopyranoside (IPTG).
   5860..5881    +  protein_bind   CAP binding site: CAP binding activates transcription in the presence of cAMP. E. coli catabolite activator protein
   5896..5926    +  promoter       lac promoter: promoter for the E. coli lac operon
   5934..5950    +  protein_bind   lac operator: The lac repressor binds to the lac operator to inhibit transcription in E. coli. This inhibition can be relieved by adding lactose or isopropyl-β-D-thiogalactopyranoside (IPTG). lac repressor encoded by lacI
   5995..6013    +  promoter       T3 promoter: promoter for bacteriophage T3 RNA polymerase
   6041..6267    +  promoter       RSV promoter: Rous sarcoma virus enhancer/promoter
   6268..6448    +  LTR            5' LTR (truncated): truncated 5' long terminal repeat (LTR) from HIV-1
   6495..6620    +  misc_feature   HIV-1 Ψ: packaging signal of human immunodeficiency virus type 1
   6604..6967    +  CDS            HIV-1 gag (fragment): gag protein from human immunodeficiency virus 1; gag
   7113..7346    +  misc_feature   RRE: The Rev response element (RRE) of HIV-1 allows for Rev-dependent mRNA export from the nucleus to the cytoplasm.
   7723..7749    +  CDS            Rev (fragment): human immunodeficiency virus 1 (HIV-1) Rev protein; rev; enhances nuclear export of unspliced and incompletely spliced viral mRNAs
   7753..7993    +  promoter       U6 promoter: RNA polymerase III promoter for human U6 snRNA
   8023..8098    +  misc_RNA       gRNA scaffold: guide RNA scaffold for the Streptococcus pyogenes CRISPR/Cas9 system
   8154..8271    +  misc_feature   cPPT/CTS: central polypurine tract and central termination sequence of HIV-1
