[The description below was written by a language model from this plasmid's Addgene catalogue record and pLannotate feature annotations shown in this document.]
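Description:
GSAP gRNA (BRDN0001146551) is a third-generation lentiviral CRISPR guide plasmid built on the lentiGuide-Puro backbone and designed to deliver a single guide RNA against human GSAP (also recorded under the gene symbol PION). The assembled sequence is about 8.3 kb. In bacteria it is maintained as a high-copy plasmid through a ColE1/pUC-type origin and selected with ampicillin via the β-lactamase gene. An f1 origin, an SV40 origin and remnants of lac and phage promoter elements are also carried over from the backbone.

The viral cassette begins with an RSV promoter fused to a truncated HIV-1 5' LTR, which makes genomic RNA production in packaging cells independent of Tat. It is followed by the Ψ packaging signal with a partial gag sequence, the Rev response element for nuclear export of the unspliced genome, and a cPPT/CTS element. A self-inactivating ΔU3 3' LTR closes the cassette, followed by an SV40 polyadenylation signal.

Two expression units lie between the LTRs. A human U6 RNA polymerase III promoter drives the GSAP-targeting spacer joined to the Streptococcus pyogenes Cas9 guide scaffold. An EF-1α core promoter with its intron A drives puromycin N-acetyltransferase for selection of transduced mammalian cells, with a WPRE downstream to enhance transcript expression.

The plasmid does not encode Cas9, so it is meant to be used with a separate Cas9 lentivector or in cells that already express Cas9. It belongs to a human kinome guide collection built with optimized sgRNA design rules, and it suits targeted disruption of GSAP.
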