Addgene plasmid #75794: GSAP gRNA (BRDN0001146551)
Purpose: 3rd generation lentiviral gRNA plasmid targeting human GSAP
Depositing lab: John Doench & David Root. Depositing organization: Broad Institute. Publication: Optimized sgRNA design to maximize activity and minimize off-target effects of CRISPR-Cas9. Doench JG, Fusi N, Sullender M, Hegde M, Vaimberg EW, Donovan KF, Smith I, Tothova Z, Wilen C, Orchard R, Virgin HW, Listgarten J, Root DE. Nat Biotechnol. 2016 Jan 18. doi: 10.1038/nbt.3437. PubMed 26780180.
Backbone
  Vector backbone: lentiGuide-Puro
  Backbone manufacturer: Zhang Lab (Addgene plasmid # 52963)
  Vector type: Mammalian Expression, Lentiviral, CRISPR
  Selectable markers: Puromycin
Growth in bacteria
  Bacterial resistance: Ampicillin, 100 μg/mL
  Growth temperature: 37°C
  Growth strain: DH5alpha
  Copy number: High Copy
Gene/Insert
  Gene/Insert name: GSAP (alt names: GSAP; NM_017439.3)
  gRNA/shRNA sequence: TGTTGGGTCACACATGACAA
  Species: H. sapiens (human)
  Entrez Gene: PION (a.k.a. MGC126548, DKFZp667B242)
  Promoter: hU6
  Cloning method: Unknown
  Sequencing primers: 5′ U6-F; 3′ pS2-R
Terms and licenses: Academic/Nonprofit Terms; Industry Terms: Not Available to Industry
Depositor comments: The gRNA was designed to target the following Genbank reference sequence(s): NM_017439.3. Note that this plasmid does NOT contain Cas9. It should be used in conjunction with lentiCas9-Blast (Addgene #52962) or otherwise with cell lines already expressing Cas9. Browse the full kinome gRNA library at http://www.addgene.org/pooled-library/broadgpp-human-kinome/ or visit http://www.broadinstitute.org/rnai/public/ for detailed protocols and information.
How to cite: GSAP gRNA (BRDN0001146551) was a gift from John Doench & David Root (Addgene plasmid # 75794 ; http://n2t.net/addgene:75794 ; RRID:Addgene_75794)
