>Addgene plasmid #75794 | GSAP gRNA (BRDN0001146551) | depositor partial sequence | sequence record 143254 | Target Sequence
TGTTGGGTCACACATGACAA
