>Addgene plasmid #75794 | GSAP gRNA (BRDN0001146551) | addgene partial sequence | sequence record 184579 | hU6-F
ACGTGACGTAGAAAGTAATAATTTCTTGGGTAGTTTGCAGTTTTAAAATTATGTTTTAAAATGGACTATC
ATATGCTTACCGTAACTTGAAAGTATTTCGATTTCTTGGCTTTATATATCTTGTGGAAAGGACGAAACAC
CGTGTTGGGTCACACATGACAAGTTTTAGAGCTAGAAATAGCAAGTTAAAATAAGGCTAGTCCGTTATCA
ACTTGAAAAAGTGGCACCGAGTCGGTGCTTTTTTAAGCTTGGCGTAACTAGATCTTGAGACAAATGGCAG
TATTCATCCACAATTTTAAAAGAAAAGGGGGGATTGGGGGGTACAGTGCAGGGGAAAGAATAGTAGACAT
AATAGCAACAGACATACAAACTAAAGAATTACAAAAACAAATTACAAAAATTCAAAATTTTCGGGTTTAT
TACAGGGACAGCAGAGATCCACTTTGGCGCCGGCTCGAGGGGGCCCGGGTGCAAAGATGGATAAAGTTTT
AAACAGAGAGGAATCTTTGCAGCTAATGGACCTTCTAGGTCTTGAAAGGAGTGGGAATTGGCTCCGGTGC
CCGTCAGTGG
